Addgene plasmid #110150: pSKB3SaGGR L377H (JBEI-3683)
Purpose: SaGGR site-directed mutation of L377H
Depositing lab: Jay Keasling. Depositing organization: Lawrence Berkeley National Laboratory. Publication: Constructing tailored isoprenoid products by structure-guided modification of geranylgeranyl reductase. Kung Y, McAndrew RP, Xie X, Liu CC, Pereira JH, Adams PD, Keasling JD. Structure. 2014 Jul 8;22(7):1028-36. doi: 10.1016/j.str.2014.05.007. Epub 2014 Jun 19. PubMed 24954619.
Backbone
  Vector backbone: pSKB3
  Vector type: Bacterial Expression
Growth in bacteria
  Bacterial resistance: Kanamycin, 50 μg/mL
  Growth temperature: 37°C
  Growth strain: DH10B
  Copy number: High Copy
Gene/Insert
  Gene/Insert name: GGR (alt name: geranylgeranyl reductase)
  Species: Sulfolobus acidocaldarius
  Mutation: SaGGR site-directed mutation of L377H
  Promoter: T7
  Cloning method: Restriction Enzyme; 5′ cloning site unknown (unknown if destroyed); 3′ cloning site unknown (unknown if destroyed)
  Sequencing primers: 5′ unknown
Terms and licenses: Academic/Nonprofit Terms; Industry Terms: Not Available to Industry
How to cite: pSKB3SaGGR L377H (JBEI-3683) was a gift from Jay Keasling (Addgene plasmid # 110150 ; http://n2t.net/addgene:110150 ; RRID:Addgene_110150)
