[The description below was written by a language model from this plasmid's Addgene catalogue record and pLannotate feature annotations shown in this document.]
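Description:
pSKB3SaGGR L377H (JBEI-3683) is a bacterial expression plasmid on the pSKB3 backbone that carries the geranylgeranyl reductase (GGR) gene of the archaeon Sulfolobus acidocaldarius with a site-directed L377H substitution. The backbone has the layout of a pET-type vector. It has a ColE1/pMB1-family origin with the adjacent bom and rop elements, an f1 phage origin, a kanamycin resistance gene (aph(3')-Ia) for selection, and a lacI repressor gene under its own promoter. Short tetracycline-resistance fragments are non-functional remnants of pBR322 ancestry. The catalogue lists the plasmid as high copy, although rop normally moderates copy number.

The GGR open reading frame sits downstream of a T7 promoter with an adjoining lac operator and the T7 gene 10 ribosome binding site, and is followed by the T7 terminator. Expression therefore requires a host that supplies T7 RNA polymerase, and it is held off by LacI until induced with IPTG. Just upstream of the coding sequence, the annotation picks up a short fragment matching a His-tag/TEV-type composite tag, which suggests an N-terminal purification tag. The His-tag and T7 gene 10-derived fragments downstream of the insert are probably vector sequence, and the record does not show whether they are translated.

GGR hydrogenates the double bonds of geranylgeranyl chains during archaeal membrane lipid biosynthesis. This mutant comes from a structure-guided engineering study aimed at tailoring the isoprenoid products of the enzyme, so it is presumably used to produce the variant protein for biochemical or structural comparison. The depositor sequence (6,712 nt) and the repository's sequencing result (6,708 nt) show the same features in the same order. They differ only in their start coordinate and by a few bases, with the f1 ori and bom annotated slightly shorter in the sequencing result.
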