Features (pLannotate 1.2.2; 20 found; start..end, strand, type, name):
      1..19      +  promoter       T7 promoter: promoter for bacteriophage T7 RNA polymerase
     20..44      +  protein_bind   lac operator: The lac repressor binds to the lac operator to inhibit transcription in E. coli. This inhibition can be relieved by adding lactose or isopropyl-β-D-thiogalactopyranoside (IPTG). lac repressor encoded by lacI
     59..81      +  RBS            RBS: efficient ribosome binding site from bacteriophage T7 gene 10 (Olins and Rangwala, 1989)
    100..116     +  CDS            capTEV™ (fragment): composite tag for in vivo biotinylation, TEV protease cleavage, and 6xHis tagging
    169..1524    +  CDS            GGR_SULAC: Experimental evidence at protein level: Swiss-Prot protein existence level 1. Is involved in the reduction of 2,3- digeranylgeranylglycerophospholipids (unsaturated archaeols) into 2,3- diphytanylglycerophospholipids (saturated archaeols) in the biosynthesis of archaeal membrane lipids. Catalyzes the formation of archaetidic acid (2,3-di-O-phytanyl-sn-glyceryl phosphate) from 2,3-di- O-geranylgeranylglyceryl phosphate (DGGGP) via the hydrogenation of each double bond of the isoprenoid chains. Is not active with NADPH or NADH as an electron donor; the physiological reducing agent is unknown. Is
   1573..1590    +  CDS            9xHis (fragment): 9xHis affinity tag
   1600..1649    +  CDS            SET1 (fragment): solubility-enhancement tag derived from T7 phage gene 10B
   1657..1704    +  terminator     T7 terminator: transcription terminator for bacteriophage T7 RNA polymerase
   1741..2196    +  rep_origin     f1 ori (sequence partly withheld): f1 bacteriophage origin of replication; arrow indicates direction of (+) strand synthesis
   2223..2280    +  promoter       AmpR promoter (fragment): bla
   2289..3104    -  CDS            KanR: aminoglycoside phosphotransferase; aph(3')-Ia; confers resistance to kanamycin in bacteria or G418 (Geneticin®) in eukaryotes
   3226..3814    +  rep_origin     ori: high-copy-number ColE1/pMB1/pBR322/pUC origin of replication
   4000..4142    -  misc_feature   bom: basis of mobility region from pBR322
   4244..4435    -  CDS            rop: Rop protein, which maintains plasmids at low copy number; rop
   4452..4832    +  CDS            YPB1_ECOLX: Protein predicted: Swiss-Prot protein existence level 4. From Escherichia coli.
   4904..5195    -  CDS            TcR (fragment): tetracycline efflux protein; tet; confers resistance to tetracycline
   5210..5231    -  protein_bind   CAP binding site: CAP binding activates transcription in the presence of cAMP. E. coli catabolite activator protein
   5244..6326    -  CDS            lacI: lac repressor; lacI; The lac repressor binds to the lac operator to inhibit transcription in E. coli. This inhibition can be relieved by adding lactose or isopropyl-β-D-thiogalactopyranoside (IPTG).
   6327..6404    -  promoter       lacI promoter: lacI
   6412..6691    -  CDS            TcR (fragment): tetracycline efflux protein; tet; confers resistance to tetracycline
>Addgene plasmid #110150 | pSKB3SaGGR L377H (JBEI-3683) | depositor full sequence | sequence record 207272 | pSKB3SaGGR L377H (JBEI-3683) sequence 6712 bps
TAATACGACTCACTATAGGGGAATTGTGAGCGGATAACAATTCCCCTCTAGAAATAATTTTGTTTAACTT
TAAGAAGGAGATATACCATGGGCAGCAGCCATCATCATCATCATCACGATTACGATATCCCAACGACCGA
AAACCTTTACTTCCAGGGCCAATGGCATATGAAGGAACTTAAATATGACGTTCTGATAATCGGAGGAGGT
TTTGCTGGTTCTTCAGCTGCTTACCAATTATCACGAAGAGGTCTTAAAATATTATTAGTAGATAGCAAAC
CGTGGAACAGGATAGGAGACAAACCTTGTGGAGATGCAGTAAGTAAGGCTCATTTTGATAAGTTAGGTAT
GCCTTATCCTAAAGGTGAAGAGTTAGAAAATAAAATAAATGGAATAAAGCTTTACAGCCCTGATATGCAG
ACAGTATGGACAGTAAATGGAGAGGGTTTTGAACTAAATGCCCCACTATATAATCAAAGAGTTCTTAAAG
AGGCACAGGATAGAGGAGTCGAAATATGGGATTTGACAACAGCAATGAAACCCATATTTGAAGATGGTTA
TGTAAAAGGAGCAGTCCTCTTTAATAGAAGAACCAATGAGGAACTTACAGTATACTCTAAGGTAGTTGTT
GAGGCTACAGGATATTCAAGAAGTTTCAGAAGTAAACTACCACCTGAATTACCCATAACCGAAGATCTAG
ATGATAAGGATGCAGACGTAGCGTACAGAGAGGTTCTACTAACTAAGGAAGATATAGAGGACCATGACTA
CTTGAGAATATTCATAGATCAAGAGACATCTCCAGGCGGTTATTGGTGGTACTTCCCTAAAGGGAAGAAC
AAAGTCAATGTCGGTCTTGGAATTCAGGGCGGTATGGGATACCCAAGCATTCATGAGTATTATAAAAAAT
ATCTAGATAAGTATGCACCTGATGTGGATAAAAGTAAATTATTGGTTAAAGGAGGTGCATTGGTTCCCAC
CAGAAGACCGTTATATACAATGGCATGGAACGGTATAATAGTTATAGGAGATTCAGGGTTTACTGTAAAT
CCTGTTCATGGCGGAGGAAAAGGTTCAGCCATGATATCTGGATATTGTGCAGCGAAAGCTATACTTTCAG
CTTTTGAGACAGGAGATTTCTCAGCTTCAGGATTATGGGACATGAACATTTGCTATGTAAATGAGTATGG
AGCAAAACAAGCCAGCCTAGACATATTTAGGAGGTTCCTTCAGAAACTTAGTAATGACGACATAAACTAT
GGAATGAAGAAGAAGATTATAAAAGAAGAGGATCTGCATGAAGCAAGTGAAAAAGGAGATCTTCACTTGT
CTGTTGCTGATAAGGCAATGAGAGTAATCTCTGGTTTAGGCAGACCCTCTTTATTATTCAAGCTAAAGGC
GGTTGCAGAGTCTATGAAGAAAATAAAGGAATTATATCTGAATTATCCAAGATCCCCCTCATCTTTAGGT
AGTTGGAGAAGAGAAGTTGACAATGTTCTAACAGAGTTTAACAAAAGTTTAAGTTAGGATCCGAATTCGA
GCTCCGTCGACAAGCTTGCGGCCGCACTCGAGCACCACCACCACCACCACTGAGATCCGGCTGCTAACAA
AGCCCGAAAGGAAGCTGAGTTGGCTGCTGCCACCGCTGAGCAATAACTAGCATAACCCCTTGGGGCCTCT
AAACGGGTCTTGAGGGGTTTTTTGCTGAAAGGAGGAACTATATCCGGATTGGCGAATGGG
[124 nt withheld, positions 1741-1864]
C
[91 nt withheld, positions 1866-1956]
A
[49 nt withheld, positions 1958-2006]
CCTTTGACGTTGGAGTCCACGTTCTTT
[37 nt withheld, positions 2034-2070]
ACCCTATCTCGGTCTATTCTTTTGATTTATAAGGGATTTTGCCGATTTCGGCCTATTGGTTAAAAAATGA
GCTGATTTAACAAAAATTTAACGCGAATTTTAACAAAATATTAACGTTTACAATTTCAGGTGGCACTTTT
CGGGGAAATGTGCGCGGAACCCCTATTTGTTTATTTTTCTAAATACATTCAAATATGTATCCGCTCATGA
ATTAATTCTTAGAAAAACTCATCGAGCATCAAATGAAACTGCAATTTATTCATATCAGGATTATCAATAC
CATATTTTTGAAAAAGCCGTTTCTGTAATGAAGGAGAAAACTCACCGAGGCAGTTCCATAGGATGGCAAG
ATCCTGGTATCGGTCTGCGATTCCGACTCGTCCAACATCAATACAACCTATTAATTTCCCCTCGTCAAAA
ATAAGGTTATCAAGTGAGAAATCACCATGAGTGACGACTGAATCCGGTGAGAATGGCAAAAGTTTATGCA
TTTCTTTCCAGACTTGTTCAACAGGCCAGCCATTACGCTCGTCATCAAAATCACTCGCATCAACCAAACC
GTTATTCATTCGTGATTGCGCCTGAGCGAGACGAAATACGCGATCGCTGTTAAAAGGACAATTACAAACA
GGAATCGAATGCAACCGGCGCAGGAACACTGCCAGCGCATCAACAATATTTTCACCTGAATCAGGATATT
CTTCTAATACCTGGAATGCTGTTTTCCCGGGGATCGCAGTGGTGAGTAACCATGCATCATCAGGAGTACG
GATAAAATGCTTGATGGTCGGAAGAGGCATAAATTCCGTCAGCCAGTTTAGTCTGACCATCTCATCTGTA
ACATCATTGGCAACGCTACCTTTGCCATGTTTCAGAAACAACTCTGGCGCATCGGGCTTCCCATACAATC
GATAGATTGTCGCACCTGATTGCCCGACATTATCGCGAGCCCATTTATACCCATATAAATCAGCATCCAT
GTTGGAATTTAATCGCGGCCTAGAGCAAGACGTTTCCCGTTGAATATGGCTCATAACACCCCTTGTATTA
CTGTTTATGTAAGCAGACAGTTTTATTGTTCATGACCAAAATCCCTTAACGTGAGTTTTCGTTCCACTGA
GCGTCAGACCCCGTAGAAAAGATCAAAGGATCTTCTTGAGATCCTTTTTTTCTGCGCGTAATCTGCTGCT
TGCAAACAAAAAAACCACCGCTACCAGCGGTGGTTTGTTTGCCGGATCAAGAGCTACCAACTCTTTTTCC
GAAGGTAACTGGCTTCAGCAGAGCGCAGATACCAAATACTGTCCTTCTAGTGTAGCCGTAGTTAGGCCAC
CACTTCAAGAACTCTGTAGCACCGCCTACATACCTCGCTCTGCTAATCCTGTTACCAGTGGCTGCTGCCA
GTGGCGATAAGTCGTGTCTTACCGGGTTGGACTCAAGACGATAGTTACCGGATAAGGCGCAGCGGTCGGG
CTGAACGGGGGGTTCGTGCACACAGCCCAGCTTGGAGCGAACGACCTACACCGAACTGAGATACCTACAG
CGTGAGCTATGAGAAAGCGCCACGCTTCCCGAAGGGAGAAAGGCGGACAGGTATCCGGTAAGCGGCAGGG
TCGGAACAGGAGAGCGCACGAGGGAGCTTCCAGGGGGAAACGCCTGGTATCTTTATAGTCCTGTCGGGTT
TCGCCACCTCTGACTTGAGCGTCGATTTTTGTGATGCTCGTCAGGGGGGCGGAGCCTATGGAAAAACGCC
AGCAACGCGGCCTTTTTACGGTTCCTGGCCTTTTGCTGGCCTTTTGCTCACATGTTCTTTCCTGCGTTAT
CCCCTGATTCTGTGGATAACCGTATTACCGCCTTTGAGTGAGCTGATACCGCTCGCCGCAGCCGAACGAC
CGAGCGCAGCGAGTCAGTGAGCGAGGAAGCGGAAGAGCGCCTGATGCGGTATTTTCTCCTTACGCATCTG
TGCGGTATTTCACACCGCATATATGGTGCACTCTCAGTACAATCTGCTCTGATGCCGCATAGTTAAGCCA
GTATACACTCCGCTATCGCTACGTGACTGGGTCATGGCTGCGCCCCGACACCCGCCAACACCCGCTGACG
CGCCCTGACGGGCTTGTCTGCTCCCGGCATCCGCTTACAGACAAGCTGTGACCGTCTCCGGGAGCTGCAT
GTGTCAGAGGTTTTCACCGTCATCACCGAAACGCGCGAGGCAGCTGCGGTAAAGCTCATCAGCGTGGTCG
TGAAGCGATTCACAGATGTCTGCCTGTTCATCCGCGTCCAGCTCGTTGAGTTTCTCCAGAAGCGTTAATG
TCTGGCTTCTGATAAAGCGGGCCATGTTAAGGGCGGTTTTTTCCTGTTTGGTCACTGATGCCTCCGTGTA
AGGGGGATTTCTGTTCATGGGGGTAATGATACCGATGAAACGAGAGAGGATGCTCACGATACGGGTTACT
GATGATGAACATGCCCGGTTACTGGAACGTTGTGAGGGTAAACAACTGGCGGTATGGATGCGGCGGGACC
AGAGAAAAATCACTCAGGGTCAATGCCAGCGCTTCGTTAATACAGATGTAGGTGTTCCACAGGGTAGCCA
GCAGCATCCTGCGATGCAGATCCGGAACATAATGGTGCAGGGCGCTGACTTCCGCGTTTCCAGACTTTAC
GAAACACGGAAACCGAAGACCATTCATGTTGTTGCTCAGGTCGCAGACGTTTTGCAGCAGCAGTCGCTTC
ACGTTCGCTCGCGTATCGGTGATTCATTCTGCTAACCAGTAAGGCAACCCCGCCAGCCTAGCCGGGTCCT
CAACGACAGGAGCACGATCATGCGCACCCGTGGGGCCGCCATGCCGGCGATAATGGCCTGCTTCTCGCCG
AAACGTTTGGTGGCGGGACCAGTGACGAAGGCTTGAGCGAGGGCGTGCAAGATTCCGAATACCGCAAGCG
ACAGGCCGATCATCGTCGCGCTCCAGCGAAAGCGGTCCTCGCCGAAAATGACCCAGAGCGCTGCCGGCAC
CTGTCCTACGAGTTGCATGATAAAGAAGACAGTCATAAGTGCGGCGACGATAGTCATGCCCCGCGCCCAC
CGGAAGGAGCTGACTGGGTTGAAGGCTCTCAAGGGCATCGGTCGAGATCCCGGTGCCTAATGAGTGAGCT
AACTTACATTAATTGCGTTGCGCTCACTGCCCGCTTTCCAGTCGGGAAACCTGTCGTGCCAGCTGCATTA
ATGAATCGGCCAACGCGCGGGGAGAGGCGGTTTGCGTATTGGGCGCCAGGGTGGTTTTTCTTTTCACCAG
TGAGACGGGCAACAGCTGATTGCCCTTCACCGCCTGGCCCTGAGAGAGTTGCAGCAAGCGGTCCACGCTG
GTTTGCCCCAGCAGGCGAAAATCCTGTTTGATGGTGGTTAACGGCGGGATATAACATGAGCTGTCTTCGG
TATCGTCGTATCCCACTACCGAGATATCCGCACCAACGCGCAGCCCGGACTCGGTAATGGCGCGCATTGC
GCCCAGCGCCATCTGATCGTTGGCAACCAGCATCGCAGTGGGAACGATGCCCTCATTCAGCATTTGCATG
GTTTGTTGAAAACCGGACATGGCACTCCAGTCGCCTTCCCGTTCCGCTATCGGCTGAATTTGATTGCGAG
TGAGATATTTATGCCAGCCAGCCAGACGCAGACGCGCCGAGACAGAACTTAATGGGCCCGCTAACAGCGC
GATTTGCTGGTGACCCAATGCGACCAGATGCTCCACGCCCAGTCGCGTACCGTCTTCATGGGAGAAAATA
ATACTGTTGATGGGTGTCTGGTCAGAGACATCAAGAAATAACGCCGGAACATTAGTGCAGGCAGCTTCCA
CAGCAATGGCATCCTGGTCATCCAGCGGATAGTTAATGATCAGCCCACTGACGCGTTGCGCGAGAAGATT
GTGCACCGCCGCTTTACAGGCTTCGACGCCGCTTCGTTCTACCATCGACACCACCACGCTGGCACCCAGT
TGATCGGCGCGAGATTTAATCGCCGCGACAATTTGCGACGGCGCGTGCAGGGCCAGACTGGAGGTGGCAA
CGCCAATCAGCAACGACTGTTTGCCCGCCAGTTGTTGTGCCACGCGGTTGGGAATGTAATTCAGCTCCGC
CATCGCCGCTTCCACTTTTTCCCGCGTTTTCGCAGAAACGTGGCTGGCCTGGTTCACCACGCGGGAAACG
GTCTGATAAGAGACACCGGCATACTCTGCGACATCGTATAACGTTACTGGTTTCACATTCACCACCCTGA
ATTGACTCTCTTCCGGGCGCTATCATGCCATACCGCGAAAGGTTTTGCGCCATTCGATGGTGTCCGGGAT
CTCGACGCTCTCCCTTATGCGACTCCTGCATTAGGAAGCAGCCCAGTAGTAGGTTGAGGCCGTTGAGCAC
CGCCGCCGCAAGGAATGGTGCATGCAAGGAGATGGCGCCCAACAGTCCCCCGGCCACGGGGCCTGCCACC
ATACCCACGCCGAAACAAGCGCTCATGAGCCCGAAGTGGCGAGCCCGATCTTCCCCATCGGTGATGTCGG
CGATATAGGCGCCAGCAACCGCACCTGTGGCGCCGGTGATGCCGGCCACGATGCGTCCGGCGTAGAGGAT
CGAGATCTCGATCCCGCGAAAT
