Features (pLannotate 1.2.2; 20 found; start..end, strand, type, name):
    971..1048    -  promoter       lacI promoter: lacI
   1056..1335    -  CDS            TcR (fragment): tetracycline efflux protein; tet; confers resistance to tetracycline
   1357..1375    +  promoter       T7 promoter: promoter for bacteriophage T7 RNA polymerase
   1376..1400    +  protein_bind   lac operator: The lac repressor binds to the lac operator to inhibit transcription in E. coli. This inhibition can be relieved by adding lactose or isopropyl-β-D-thiogalactopyranoside (IPTG). lac repressor encoded by lacI
   1415..1437    +  RBS            RBS: efficient ribosome binding site from bacteriophage T7 gene 10 (Olins and Rangwala, 1989)
   1456..1472    +  CDS            capTEV™ (fragment): composite tag for in vivo biotinylation, TEV protease cleavage, and 6xHis tagging
   1525..2880    +  CDS            GGR_SULAC: Experimental evidence at protein level: Swiss-Prot protein existence level 1. Is involved in the reduction of 2,3- digeranylgeranylglycerophospholipids (unsaturated archaeols) into 2,3- diphytanylglycerophospholipids (saturated archaeols) in the biosynthesis of archaeal membrane lipids. Catalyzes the formation of archaetidic acid (2,3-di-O-phytanyl-sn-glyceryl phosphate) from 2,3-di- O-geranylgeranylglyceryl phosphate (DGGGP) via the hydrogenation of each double bond of the isoprenoid chains. Is not active with NADPH or NADH as an electron donor; the physiological reducing agent is unknown. Is
   2929..2946    +  CDS            9xHis (fragment): 9xHis affinity tag
   2956..3005    +  CDS            SET1 (fragment): solubility-enhancement tag derived from T7 phage gene 10B
   3013..3060    +  terminator     T7 terminator: transcription terminator for bacteriophage T7 RNA polymerase
   3097..3525    +  rep_origin     f1 ori (sequence partly withheld): f1 bacteriophage origin of replication; arrow indicates direction of (+) strand synthesis
   3578..3635    +  promoter       AmpR promoter (fragment): bla
   3644..4459    -  CDS            KanR: aminoglycoside phosphotransferase; aph(3')-Ia; confers resistance to kanamycin in bacteria or G418 (Geneticin®) in eukaryotes
   4581..5169    +  rep_origin     ori: high-copy-number ColE1/pMB1/pBR322/pUC origin of replication
   5355..5494    -  misc_feature   bom: basis of mobility region from pBR322
   5596..5787    -  CDS            rop: Rop protein, which maintains plasmids at low copy number; rop
   5804..6184    +  CDS            YPB1_ECOLX: Protein predicted: Swiss-Prot protein existence level 4. From Escherichia coli.
   6256..6547    -  CDS            TcR (fragment): tetracycline efflux protein; tet; confers resistance to tetracycline
   6562..6583    -  protein_bind   CAP binding site: CAP binding activates transcription in the presence of cAMP. E. coli catabolite activator protein
   6596..970     -  CDS            lacI (across the origin): lac repressor; lacI; The lac repressor binds to the lac operator to inhibit transcription in E. coli. This inhibition can be relieved by adding lactose or isopropyl-β-D-thiogalactopyranoside (IPTG).
>Addgene plasmid #110150 | pSKB3SaGGR L377H (JBEI-3683) | addgene full sequence | sequence record 212807 | Addgene NGS Result
CCAGTGAGACGGGCAACAGCTGATTGCCCTTCACCGCCTGGCCCTGAGAGAGTTGCAGCAAGCGGTCCAC
GCTGGTTTGCCCCAGCAGGCGAAAATCCTGTTTGATGGTGGTTAACGGCGGGATATAACATGAGCTGTCT
TCGGTATCGTCGTATCCCACTACCGAGATATCCGCACCAACGCGCAGCCCGGACTCGGTAATGGCGCGCA
TTGCGCCCAGCGCCATCTGATCGTTGGCAACCAGCATCGCAGTGGGAACGATGCCCTCATTCAGCATTTG
CATGGTTTGTTGAAAACCGGACATGGCACTCCAGTCGCCTTCCCGTTCCGCTATCGGCTGAATTTGATTG
CGAGTGAGATATTTATGCCAGCCAGCCAGACGCAGACGCGCCGAGACAGAACTTAATGGGCCCGCTAACA
GCGCGATTTGCTGGTGACCCAATGCGACCAGATGCTCCACGCCCAGTCGCGTACCGTCTTCATGGGAGAA
AATAATACTGTTGATGGGTGTCTGGTCAGAGACATCAAGAAATAACGCCGGAACATTAGTGCAGGCAGCT
TCCACAGCAATGGCATCCTGGTCATCCAGCGGATAGTTAATGATCAGCCCACTGACGCGTTGCGCGAGAA
GATTGTGCACCGCCGCTTTACAGGCTTCGACGCCGCTTCGTTCTACCATCGACACCACCACGCTGGCACC
CAGTTGATCGGCGCGAGATTTAATCGCCGCGACAATTTGCGACGGCGCGTGCAGGGCCAGACTGGAGGTG
GCAACGCCAATCAGCAACGACTGTTTGCCCGCCAGTTGTTGTGCCACGCGGTTGGGAATGTAATTCAGCT
CCGCCATCGCCGCTTCCACTTTTTCCCGCGTTTTCGCAGAAACGTGGCTGGCCTGGTTCACCACGCGGGA
AACGGTCTGATAAGAGACACCGGCATACTCTGCGACATCGTATAACGTTACTGGTTTCACATTCACCACC
CTGAATTGACTCTCTTCCGGGCGCTATCATGCCATACCGCGAAAGGTTTTGCGCCATTCGATGGTGTCCG
GGATCTCGACGCTCTCCCTTATGCGACTCCTGCATTAGGAAGCAGCCCAGTAGTAGGTTGAGGCCGTTGA
GCACCGCCGCCGCAAGGAATGGTGCATGCAAGGAGATGGCGCCCAACAGTCCCCCGGCCACGGGGCCTGC
CACCATACCCACGCCGAAACAAGCGCTCATGAGCCCGAAGTGGCGAGCCCGATCTTCCCCATCGGTGATG
TCGGCGATATAGGCGCCAGCAACCGCACCTGTGGCGCCGGTGATGCCGGCCACGATGCGTCCGGCGTAGA
GGATCGAGATCTCGATCCCGCGAAATTAATACGACTCACTATAGGGGAATTGTGAGCGGATAACAATTCC
CCTCTAGAAATAATTTTGTTTAACTTTAAGAAGGAGATATACCATGGGCAGCAGCCATCATCATCATCAT
CACGATTACGATATCCCAACGACCGAAAACCTTTACTTCCAGGGCCAATGGCATATGAAGGAACTTAAAT
ATGACGTTCTGATAATCGGAGGAGGTTTTGCTGGTTCTTCAGCTGCTTACCAATTATCACGAAGAGGTCT
TAAAATATTATTAGTAGATAGCAAACCGTGGAACAGGATAGGAGACAAACCTTGTGGAGATGCAGTAAGT
AAGGCTCATTTTGATAAGTTAGGTATGCCTTATCCTAAAGGTGAAGAGTTAGAAAATAAAATAAATGGAA
TAAAGCTTTACAGCCCTGATATGCAGACAGTATGGACAGTAAATGGAGAGGGTTTTGAACTAAATGCCCC
ACTATATAATCAAAGAGTTCTTAAAGAGGCACAGGATAGAGGAGTCGAAATATGGGATTTGACAACAGCA
ATGAAACCCATATTTGAAGATGGTTATGTAAAAGGAGCAGTCCTCTTTAATAGAAGAACCAATGAGGAAC
TTACAGTATACTCTAAGGTAGTTGTTGAGGCTACAGGATATTCAAGAAGTTTCAGAAGTAAACTACCACC
TGAATTACCCATAACCGAAGATCTAGATGATAAGGATGCAGACGTAGCGTACAGAGAGGTTCTACTAACT
AAGGAAGATATAGAGGACCATGACTACTTGAGAATATTCATAGATCAAGAGACATCTCCAGGCGGTTATT
GGTGGTACTTCCCTAAAGGGAAGAACAAAGTCAATGTCGGTCTTGGAATTCAGGGCGGTATGGGATACCC
AAGCATTCATGAGTATTATAAAAAATATCTAGATAAGTATGCACCTGATGTGGATAAAAGTAAATTATTG
GTTAAAGGAGGTGCATTGGTTCCCACCAGAAGACCGTTATATACAATGGCATGGAACGGTATAATAGTTA
TAGGAGATTCAGGGTTTACTGTAAATCCTGTTCATGGCGGAGGAAAAGGTTCAGCCATGATATCTGGATA
TTGTGCAGCGAAAGCTATACTTTCAGCTTTTGAGACAGGAGATTTCTCAGCTTCAGGATTATGGGACATG
AACATTTGCTATGTAAATGAGTATGGAGCAAAACAAGCCAGCCTAGACATATTTAGGAGGTTCCTTCAGA
AACTTAGTAATGACGACATAAACTATGGAATGAAGAAGAAGATTATAAAAGAAGAGGATCTGCATGAAGC
AAGTGAAAAAGGAGATCTTCACTTGTCTGTTGCTGATAAGGCAATGAGAGTAATCTCTGGTTTAGGCAGA
CCCTCTTTATTATTCAAGCTAAAGGCGGTTGCAGAGTCTATGAAGAAAATAAAGGAATTATATCTGAATT
ATCCAAGATCCCCCTCATCTTTAGGTAGTTGGAGAAGAGAAGTTGACAATGTTCTAACAGAGTTTAACAA
AAGTTTAAGTTAGGATCCGAATTCGAGCTCCGTCGACAAGCTTGCGGCCGCACTCGAGCACCACCACCAC
CACCACTGAGATCCGGCTGCTAACAAAGCCCGAAAGGAAGCTGAGTTGGCTGCTGCCACCGCTGAGCAAT
AACTAGCATAACCCCTTGGGGCCTCTAAACGGGTCTTGAGGGGTTTTTTGCTGAAAGGAGGAACTATATC
CGGATTGGCGAATGGG
[124 nt withheld, positions 3097-3220]
C
[91 nt withheld, positions 3222-3312]
A
[49 nt withheld, positions 3314-3362]
CCTTTGACGTTGGAGTCCACGTTCTTT
[37 nt withheld, positions 3390-3426]
ACCCTATCTCGGTCTATTCTTTTGATTTATAAGGGATTTTGCCGATTTCGGCCTATTGGTTAAAAAATGA
GCTGATTTAACAAAAATTTAACGCGAATTTTAACAAAATATTAACGCTTACAATTTAGGTGGCACTTTTC
GGGGAAATGTGCGCGGAACCCCTATTTGTTTATTTTTCTAAATACATTCAAATATGTATCCGCTCATGAA
TTAATTCTTAGAAAAACTCATCGAGCATCAAATGAAACTGCAATTTATTCATATCAGGATTATCAATACC
ATATTTTTGAAAAAGCCGTTTCTGTAATGAAGGAGAAAACTCACCGAGGCAGTTCCATAGGATGGCAAGA
TCCTGGTATCGGTCTGCGATTCCGACTCGTCCAACATCAATACAACCTATTAATTTCCCCTCGTCAAAAA
TAAGGTTATCAAGTGAGAAATCACCATGAGTGACGACTGAATCCGGTGAGAATGGCAAAAGTTTATGCAT
TTCTTTCCAGACTTGTTCAACAGGCCAGCCATTACGCTCGTCATCAAAATCACTCGCATCAACCAAACCG
TTATTCATTCGTGATTGCGCCTGAGCGAGACGAAATACGCGATCGCTGTTAAAAGGACAATTACAAACAG
GAATCGAATGCAACCGGCGCAGGAACACTGCCAGCGCATCAACAATATTTTCACCTGAATCAGGATATTC
TTCTAATACCTGGAATGCTGTTTTCCCGGGGATCGCAGTGGTGAGTAACCATGCATCATCAGGAGTACGG
ATAAAATGCTTGATGGTCGGAAGAGGCATAAATTCCGTCAGCCAGTTTAGTCTGACCATCTCATCTGTAA
CATCATTGGCAACGCTACCTTTGCCATGCTTCAGAAACAACTCTGGCGCATCGGGCTTCCCATACAATCG
ATAGATTGTCGCACCTGATTGCCCGACATTATCGCGAGCCCATTTATACCCATATAAATCAGCATCCATG
TTGGAATTTAATCGCGGCCTAGAGCAAGACGTTTCCCGTTGAATATGGCTCATAACACCCCTTGTATTAC
TGTTTATGTAAGCAGACAGTTTTATTGTTCATGACCAAAATCCCTTAACGTGAGTTTTCGTTCCACTGAG
CGTCAGACCCCGTAGAAAAGATCAAAGGATCTTCTTGAGATCCTTTTTTTCTGCGCGTAATCTGCTGCTT
GCAAACAAAAAAACCACCGCTACCAGCGGTGGTTTGTTTGCCGGATCAAGAGCTACCAACTCTTTTTCCG
AAGGTAACTGGCTTCAGCAGAGCGCAGATACCAAATACTGTCCTTCTAGTGTAGCCGTAGTTAGGCCACC
ACTTCAAGAACTCTGTAGCACCGCCTACATACCTCGCTCTGCTAATCCTGTTACCAGTGGCTGCTGCCAG
TGGCGATAAGTCGTGTCTTACCGGGTTGGACTCAAGACGATAGTTACCGGATAAGGCGCAGCGGTCGGGC
TGAACGGGGGGTTCGTGCACACAGCCCAGCTTGGAGCGAACGACCTACACCGAACTGAGATACCTACAGC
GTGAGCTATGAGAAAGCGCCACGCTTCCCGAAGGGAGAAAGGCGGACAGGTATCCGGTAAGCGGCAGGGT
CGGAACAGGAGAGCGCACGAGGGAGCTTCCAGGGGGAAACGCCTGGTATCTTTATAGTCCTGTCGGGTTT
CGCCACCTCTGACTTGAGCGTCGATTTTTGTGATGCTCGTCAGGGGGGCGGAGCCTATGGAAAAACGCCA
GCAACGCGGCCTTTTTACGGTTCCTGGCCTTTTGCTGGCCTTTTGCTCACATGTTCTTTCCTGCGTTATC
CCCTGATTCTGTGGATAACCGTATTACCGCCTTTGAGTGAGCTGATACCGCTCGCCGCAGCCGAACGACC
GAGCGCAGCGAGTCAGTGAGCGAGGAAGCGGAAGAGCGCCTGATGCGGTATTTTCTCCTTACGCATCTGT
GCGGTATTTCACACCGCAATGGTGCACTCTCAGTACAATCTGCTCTGATGCCGCATAGTTAAGCCAGTAT
ACACTCCGCTATCGCTACGTGACTGGGTCATGGCTGCGCCCCGACACCCGCCAACACCCGCTGACGCGCC
CTGACGGGCTTGTCTGCTCCCGGCATCCGCTTACAGACAAGCTGTGACCGTCTCCGGGAGCTGCATGTGT
CAGAGGTTTTCACCGTCATCACCGAAACGCGCGAGGCAGCTGCGGTAAAGCTCATCAGCGTGGTCGTGAA
GCGATTCACAGATGTCTGCCTGTTCATCCGCGTCCAGCTCGTTGAGTTTCTCCAGAAGCGTTAATGTCTG
GCTTCTGATAAAGCGGGCCATGTTAAGGGCGGTTTTTTCCTGTTTGGTCACTGATGCCTCCGTGTAAGGG
GGATTTCTGTTCATGGGGGTAATGATACCGATGAAACGAGAGAGGATGCTCACGATACGGGTTACTGATG
ATGAACATGCCCGGTTACTGGAACGTTGTGAGGGTAAACAACTGGCGGTATGGATGCGGCGGGACCAGAG
AAAAATCACTCAGGGTCAATGCCAGCGCTTCGTTAATACAGATGTAGGTGTTCCACAGGGTAGCCAGCAG
CATCCTGCGATGCAGATCCGGAACATAATGGTGCAGGGCGCTGACTTCCGCGTTTCCAGACTTTACGAAA
CACGGAAACCGAAGACCATTCATGTTGTTGCTCAGGTCGCAGACGTTTTGCAGCAGCAGTCGCTTCACGT
TCGCTCGCGTATCGGTGATTCATTCTGCTAACCAGTAAGGCAACCCCGCCAGCCTAGCCGGGTCCTCAAC
GACAGGAGCACGATCATGCGCACCCGTGGGGCCGCCATGCCGGCGATAATGGCCTGCTTCTCGCCGAAAC
GTTTGGTGGCGGGACCAGTGACGAAGGCTTGAGCGAGGGCGTGCAAGATTCCGAATACCGCAAGCGACAG
GCCGATCATCGTCGCGCTCCAGCGAAAGCGGTCCTCGCCGAAAATGACCCAGAGCGCTGCCGGCACCTGT
CCTACGAGTTGCATGATAAAGAAGACAGTCATAAGTGCGGCGACGATAGTCATGCCCCGCGCCCACCGGA
AGGAGCTGACTGGGTTGAAGGCTCTCAAGGGCATCGGTCGAGATCCCGGTGCCTAATGAGTGAGCTAACT
TACATTAATTGCGTTGCGCTCACTGCCCGCTTTCCAGTCGGGAAACCTGTCGTGCCAGCTGCATTAATGA
ATCGGCCAACGCGCGGGGAGAGGCGGTTTGCGTATTGGGCGCCAGGGTGGTTTTTCTTTTCA
